Addgene plasmid #13251: pGEX CnA 2-347
Depositing lab: Anjana Rao. Depositing organization: Boston Children's Hospital. Publication: Structural delineation of the calcineurin-NFAT interaction and its parallels to PP1 targeting interactions. Li H, Rao A, Hogan PG. J Mol Biol. 2004 Oct 1. 342(5):1659-74. 10.1016/j.jmb.2004.07.068 PubMed 15364589.
Backbone
  Vector backbone: pGEX-6P-1
  Backbone manufacturer: Amersham
  Backbone size w/o insert (bp): 5000
  Vector type: Bacterial Expression
Growth in bacteria
  Bacterial resistance: Ampicillin, 100 μg/mL
  Growth temperature: 37°C
  Growth strain: DH5alpha
  Copy number: High Copy
Gene/Insert
  Gene/Insert name: CnA (alt name: calcineurin A)
  Species: H. sapiens (human)
  Insert size (bp): 1000
  Mutation: Amino acids 2-347 (truncated before B binding helix)
  Entrez Gene: PPP3CA (a.k.a. ACCIID, CALN, CALNA, CALNA1, CNA1, DEE91, IECEE, IECEE1, PPP2B)
  Tag / fusion protein: GST (N terminal on backbone)
  Cloning method: Restriction Enzyme
  Sequencing primers: 5′ pGEX 5'
Terms and licenses: Academic/Nonprofit Terms; Industry Terms: Not Available to Industry
How to cite: pGEX CnA 2-347 was a gift from Anjana Rao (Addgene plasmid # 13251 ; http://n2t.net/addgene:13251 ; RRID:Addgene_13251)
