[The description below was written by a language model from this plasmid's Addgene catalogue record.]
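Description:
pGEX CnA 2-347 is a bacterial expression plasmid built on the pGEX-6P-1 backbone (about 5 kb without insert) for producing a truncated human calcineurin A subunit as a glutathione S-transferase fusion in E. coli. It is maintained as a high-copy plasmid under ampicillin selection. No feature table accompanies the record, so the promoter, origin and other backbone elements are not explicitly listed. pGEX-series vectors generally drive expression from the IPTG-inducible tac promoter and carry a lacI repressor gene, and the 6P variants place a PreScission protease cleavage site between GST and the cloned protein so the tag can be removed after purification.

The insert, roughly 1 kb and cloned by restriction enzyme methods, encodes amino acids 2-347 of the catalytic subunit of calcineurin (PPP3CA), the calcium/calmodulin-regulated serine/threonine phosphatase. The fragment is truncated just before the helix that binds the regulatory calcineurin B subunit, so it should comprise essentially the catalytic domain without the B-binding region or the regulatory sequences that lie further toward the C terminus. GST is fused at the N terminus and supplied by the backbone, allowing affinity capture on glutathione resin.

The associated publication concerns structural delineation of the calcineurin-NFAT interaction and its parallels with PP1 targeting interactions. This suggests the construct was used to generate recombinant catalytic-domain protein for in vitro binding or pull-down experiments mapping how NFAT docks onto calcineurin, although the record does not spell out the specific assays.
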