>Addgene plasmid #13251 | pGEX CnA 2-347 | addgene partial sequence | sequence record 19475 | 13251 with pGEX5'
AGTTCTGTTCCAGGGGCCCCTGGGATCCGAGCCCAAGGCAATTGATCCCAAGTTGTCGACGACCGACAGG
GTGGTGAAAGCTGTTCCATTTCCTCCAAGTCACCGGCTTACAGCAAAAGAAGTGTTTGATAATGATGGAA
AACCTCGTGTGGATATCTTAAAGGCGCATCTTATGAAGGAGGGAAGGCTGGAAGAGAGTGTTGCATTGAG
AATAATAACAGAGGGTGCATCAATTCTTCGACAGGAAAAAAATTTGCTGGATATTGATGCGCCAGTCACT
GTTTGTGGGGACATTCATGGACAATTCTTTGATTTGATGAAGCTCTTTGAAGTCGGGGGATCTCCTGCCA
ACACTCGCTACCTCTTCTTAGGGGACTATGTTGACAGAGGGTACTTCAGTATTGAATGTGTGCTGTATTT
GTGGGCCTTGAAAATTCTCTACCCCAAAACACTGTTTTTACTTCGTGGAAATCATGAATGTAGACATCTA
ACAGAGTATTTCACATTTAAACAAGAATGTAAAATAAAGTATTCAGAACGCGTATATGATGCCTGTATGG
ATGCCTTTGACTGCCTTCCCCTGGCTGCCCTGATGAACCAACAGTTCCTGTGTGTGCATG
